Addgene plasmid #66943: pCAS9-mCherry-ACTG1
Purpose: CRISPaint target selector ACTG1
Depositing lab: Veit Hornung. Depositing organization: Universitaetsklinikum Bonn. Publication: CRISPaint allows modular base-specific gene tagging using a ligase-4-dependent mechanism. Schmid-Burgk JL, Honing K, Ebert TS, Hornung V. Nat Commun. 2016 Jul 28;7:12338. doi: 10.1038/ncomms12338. PubMed 27465542.
Backbone
  Vector backbone: pCAS9-mCherry
  Backbone manufacturer: Hornung Lab
Growth in bacteria
  Bacterial resistance: Ampicillin, 100 μg/mL
  Growth temperature: 30°C
  Growth strain: DH10B
  Copy number: High Copy
Gene/Insert
  Gene/Insert name: gRNA ACTG1
  gRNA/shRNA sequence: GAGCAGGAGTACGACGAGTC
  Species: H. sapiens (human)
Terms and licenses: Academic/Nonprofit Terms; Industry Terms: Not Available to Industry
Depositor comments: please check ip situation sequence with: tacgatacaaggctgttagagag
How to cite: pCAS9-mCherry-ACTG1 was a gift from Veit Hornung (Addgene plasmid # 66943 ; http://n2t.net/addgene:66943 ; RRID:Addgene_66943)
