[The description below was written by a language model from this plasmid's Addgene catalogue record and pLannotate feature annotations shown in this document.]
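Description:
pCAS9-mCherry-ACTG1 is a mammalian CRISPR/Cas9 expression plasmid of about 10.1 kb built on the pCAS9-mCherry backbone, and it serves as the "target selector" for human ACTG1 in the CRISPaint gene-tagging system. It is maintained in E. coli as a high-copy plasmid through a ColE1/pUC-type origin and is selected with ampicillin via the β-lactamase gene and its native promoter.

The backbone has a gammaretroviral architecture. Moloney murine leukemia virus long terminal repeats flank the payload, with an MESV packaging signal fragment and a truncated gag region lacking its start codon downstream of the 5' LTR. The record does not say whether the plasmid is meant to be packaged into virus or simply transfected.

Between the LTRs sit two expression units. A human U6 RNA polymerase III promoter drives a single guide RNA, made up of the ACTG1-directed spacer fused to the Streptococcus pyogenes gRNA scaffold. Downstream, the CMV immediate-early enhancer and promoter drive a reading frame containing a FLAG epitope fragment, mCherry and then S. pyogenes Cas9. The annotation leaves a short gap between mCherry and Cas9, and its nature (linker or self-cleaving peptide) is not stated. Either way, red fluorescence marks cells that express the nuclease.

In the CRISPaint approach, described in the associated publication as modular, base-specific gene tagging that depends on ligase 4, a target selector such as this one cuts the chosen genomic locus so that a separately supplied donor can be ligated in by non-homologous end joining. Here the cut falls in the gamma-actin gene, which allows tagging of the endogenous protein.
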