Features (pLannotate 1.2.2; 17 found; start..end, strand, type, name):
      8..477     +  LTR            LTR: long terminal repeat from Moloney murine leukemia virus
    621..879     +  misc_feature   MESV Ψ (fragment): packaging signal of murine embryonic stem cell virus
    938..1354    +  CDS            gag (truncated): truncated Moloney murine leukemia virus (MMLV) gag gene lacking the start codon
   1365..1605    +  promoter       U6 promoter: RNA polymerase III promoter for human U6 snRNA
   1634..1709    +  misc_RNA       gRNA scaffold: guide RNA scaffold for the Streptococcus pyogenes CRISPR/Cas9 system
   1826..2129    +  enhancer       CMV enhancer: human cytomegalovirus immediate early enhancer
   2130..2333    +  promoter       CMV promoter: human cytomegalovirus (CMV) immediate early promoter
   2329..2362    +  LTR            5' LTR (truncated) (fragment): truncated 5' long terminal repeat (LTR) from HIV-1
   2403..2427    +  CDS            3xFLAG (fragment): three tandem FLAG® epitope tags
   2427..3131    +  CDS            mCherry: mCherry is a basic (constitutively fluorescent) red fluorescent protein published in 2004, derived from Discosoma sp.. It is reported to be a very rapidly-maturing monomer with low acid sensitivity.
   3210..7313    +  CDS            cas9: CAS9_STRP1 - Also known as csn1 From Streptococcus pyogenes serotype M1.
   7403..7996    +  LTR            LTR: long terminal repeat from Moloney murine leukemia virus
   8005..8051    +  LTR            5' LTR (truncated) (fragment): truncated long terminal repeat from Moloney murine sarcoma virus
   8134..8182    -  CDS            lacI (fragment): lac repressor; lacI; The lac repressor binds to the lac operator to inhibit transcription in E. coli. This inhibition can be relieved by adding lactose or isopropyl-β-D-thiogalactopyranoside (IPTG).
   8368..8956    -  rep_origin     ori: high-copy-number ColE1/pMB1/pBR322/pUC origin of replication
   9134..9994    -  CDS            AmpR: β-lactamase; bla; confers resistance to ampicillin, carbenicillin, and related antibiotics
   9995..10099   -  promoter       AmpR promoter: bla
>Addgene plasmid #66943 | pCAS9-mCherry-ACTG1 | depositor full sequence | sequence record 116137 | pCAS9-mCherry-ACTG1 sequence 10122 bps
CTGCAGCCTGAATATGGGCCAAACAGGATATCTGTGGTAAGCAGTTCCTGCCCCGGCTCAGGGCCAAGAA
CAGATGGAACAGCTGAATATGGGCCAAACAGGATATCTGTGGTAAGCAGTTCCTGCCCCGGCTCAGGGCC
AAGAACAGATGGTCCCCAGATGCGGTCCAGCCCTCAGCAGTTTCTAGAGAACCATCAGATGTTTCCAGGG
TGCCCCAAGGACCTGAAATGACCCTGTGCCTTATTTGAACTAACCAATCAGTTCGCTTCTCGCTTCTGTT
CGCGCGCTTCTGCTCCCCGAGCTCAATAAAAGAGCCCACAACCCCTCACTCGGGGCGCCAGTCCTCCGAT
TGACTGAGTCGCCCGGGTACCCGTGTATCCAATAAACCCTCTTGCAGTTGCATCCGACTTGTGGTCTCGC
TGTTCCTTGGGAGGGTCTCCTCTGAGTGATTGACTACCCGTCAGCGGGGGTCTTTCATTTGGGGGCTCGT
CCGGGATCGGGAGACCCCTGCCCAGGGACCACCGACCCACCACCGGGAGGTAAGCTGGCCAGCAACTTAT
CTGTGTCTGTCCGATTGTCTAGTGTCTATGACTGATTTTATGCGCCTGCGTCGGTACTAGCTAGTTAGCT
AACTAGCTCTGTATCTGGCGGACCCGTGGTGGAACTGACGAGTTCTGAACACCCGGCCGCAACCCTGGGA
GACGTCCCAGGGACTTTGGGGGCCGTTTTTGTGGCCCGACCTGAGGAAGGGAGTCGATGTGGAATCCGAC
CCCGTCAGGATATGTGGTTCTGGTAGGAGACGAGAACCTAAAACAGTTCCCGCCTCCGTCTGAATTTTTG
CTTTCGGTTTGGAACCGAAGCCGCGCGTCTTGTCTGCTGCAGCATCGTTCTGTGTTGTCTCTGTCTGACT
GTGTTTCTGTATTTGTCTGAAAATTAGGGCCAGACTGTTACCACTCCCTTAAGTTTGACCTTAGATCACT
GGAAAGATGTCGAGCGGCTCGCTCACAACCAGTCGGTAGATGTCAAGAAGAGACGTTGGGTTACCTTCTG
CTCTGCAGAATGGCCAACCTTTAACGTCGGATGGCCGCGAGACGGCACCTTTAACCGAGACCTCATCACC
CAGGTTAAGATCAAGGTCTTTTCACCTGGCCCGCATGGACACCCAGACCAGGTCCCCTACATCGTGACCT
GGGAAGCCTTGGCTTTTGACCCCCCTCCCTGGGTCAAGCCCTTTGTACACCCTAAGCCTCCGCCTCCTCT
TCTTCCATCCGCGCCGTCTCTCCCCCTTGAACCTCCTCTTTCGACCCCGCCTCAATCCTCCCTTTATCCA
GCCCTCACTCCTTCTCTAGGCGCCGGCCGGATCCGAGGGCCTATTTCCCATGATTCCTTCATATTTGCAT
ATACGATACAAGGCTGTTAGAGAGATAATTGGAATTAATTTGACTGTAAACACAAAGATATTAGTACAAA
ATACGTGACGTAGAAAGTAATAATTTCTTGGGTAGTTTGCAGTTTTAAAATTATGTTTTAAAATGGACTA
TCATATGCTTACCGTAACTTGAAAGTATTTCGATTTCTTGGCTTTATATATCTTGTGGAAAGGACGAAAC
ACCGAGCAGGAGTACGACGAGTCGTTTTAGAGCTAGAAATAGCAAGTTAAAATAAGGCTAGTCCGTTATC
AACTTGAAAAAGTGGCACCGAGTCGGTGCTTTTTTTCGAATTCCGATGTACGGGCCAGATATACGCGTTG
ACATTGATTATTGTCTAGTTATTAATAGTAATCAATTACGGGGTCATTAGTTCATAGCCCATATATGGAG
TTCCGCGTTACATAACTTACGGTAAATGGCCCGCCTGGCTGACCGCCCAACGACCCCCGCCCATTGACGT
CAATAATGACGTATGTTCCCATAGTAACGCCAATAGGGACTTTCCATTGACGTCAATGGGTGGAGTATTT
ACGGTAAACTGCCCACTTGGCAGTACATCAAGTGTATCATATGCCAAGTACGCCCCCTATTGACGTCAAT
GACGGTAAATGGCCCGCCTGGCATTATGCCCAGTACATGACCTTATGGGACTTTCCTACTTGGCAGTACA
TCTACGTATTAGTCATCGCTATTACCATGGTGATGCGGTTTTGGCAGTACATCAATGGGCGTGGATAGCG
GTTTGACTCACGGGGATTTCCAAGTCTCCACCCCATTGACGTCAATGGGAGTTTGTTTTGGCACCAAAAT
CAACGGGACTTTCCAAAATGTCGTAACAACTCCGCCCCATTGACGCAAATGGGCGGTAGGCGTGTACGGT
GGGAGGTCTATATAAGCAGAGCTCTCTGGCTAACTAGAGAACCCACTGCTTACTGGCTTATCGAAATTAA
GCTTCCGCGTACGGCCACCATGGATTATAAGGATGACGACGATAAGGTGAGCAAGGGCGAGGAGGATAAC
ATGGCCATCATCAAGGAGTTCATGCGCTTCAAGGTGCACATGGAGGGCTCCGTGAACGGCCACGAGTTCG
AGATCGAGGGCGAGGGCGAGGGCCGCCCCTACGAGGGCACCCAGACCGCCAAGCTGAAGGTGACCAAGGG
TGGCCCCCTGCCCTTCGCCTGGGACATCCTGTCCCCTCAGTTCATGTACGGCTCCAAGGCCTACGTGAAG
CACCCCGCCGACATCCCCGACTACTTGAAGCTGTCCTTCCCCGAGGGCTTCAAGTGGGAGCGCGTGATGA
ACTTCGAGGACGGCGGCGTGGTGACCGTGACCCAGGACTCCTCCCTGCAGGACGGCGAGTTCATCTACAA
GGTGAAGCTGCGCGGCACCAACTTCCCCTCCGACGGCCCCGTAATGCAGAAGAAGACCATGGGCTGGGAG
GCCTCCTCCGAGCGGATGTACCCCGAGGACGGCGCCCTGAAGGGCGAGATCAAGCAGAGGCTGAAGCTGA
AGGACGGCGGCCACTACGACGCTGAGGTCAAGACCACCTACAAGGCCAAGAAGCCCGTGCAGCTGCCCGG
CGCCTACAACGTCAACATCAAGTTGGACATCACCTCCCACAACGAGGACTACACCATCGTGGAACAGTAC
GAACGCGCCGAGGGCCGCCACTCCACCGGCGGCATGGACGAGCTGTACAAGGTCGCTACCATCGAGGGAT
CCGGAGAGGGCAGAGGAAGTCTGCTAACATGCGGTGACGTCGAGGAGAATCCTGGCCCAATGGACAAGAA
GTACAGCATCGGCCTGGACATCGGCACCAACAGCGTGGGCTGGGCCGTGATCACCGACGAGTACAAGGTG
CCCAGCAAGAAGTTCAAGGTGCTGGGCAACACCGACCGCCACAGCATCAAGAAGAACCTGATCGGCGCCC
TGCTGTTCGACAGCGGCGAGACCGCCGAGGCCACCCGCCTGAAGCGCACCGCCCGCCGCCGCTACACCCG
CCGCAAGAACCGCATCTGCTACCTGCAGGAGATCTTCAGCAACGAGATGGCCAAGGTGGACGACAGCTTC
TTCCACCGCCTGGAGGAGAGCTTCCTGGTGGAGGAGGACAAGAAGCACGAGCGCCACCCCATCTTCGGCA
ACATCGTGGACGAGGTGGCCTACCACGAGAAGTACCCCACCATCTACCACCTGCGCAAGAAGCTGGTGGA
CAGCACCGACAAGGCCGACCTGCGCCTGATCTACCTGGCCCTGGCCCACATGATCAAGTTCCGCGGCCAC
TTCCTGATCGAGGGCGACCTGAACCCCGACAACAGCGACGTGGACAAGCTGTTCATCCAGCTGGTGCAGA
CCTACAACCAGCTGTTCGAGGAGAACCCCATCAACGCCAGCGGCGTGGACGCCAAGGCCATCCTGAGCGC
CCGCCTGAGCAAGAGCCGCCGCCTGGAGAACCTGATCGCCCAGCTGCCCGGCGAGAAGAAGAACGGCCTG
TTCGGCAACCTGATCGCCCTGAGCCTGGGCCTGACCCCCAACTTCAAGAGCAACTTCGACCTGGCCGAGG
ACGCCAAGCTGCAGCTGAGCAAGGACACCTACGACGACGACCTGGACAACCTGCTGGCCCAGATCGGCGA
CCAGTACGCCGACCTGTTCCTGGCCGCCAAGAACCTGAGCGACGCCATCCTGCTGAGCGACATCCTGCGC
GTGAACACCGAGATCACCAAGGCCCCCCTGAGCGCCAGCATGATCAAGCGCTACGACGAGCACCACCAGG
ACCTGACCCTGCTGAAGGCCCTGGTGCGCCAGCAGCTGCCCGAGAAGTACAAGGAGATCTTCTTCGACCA
GAGCAAGAACGGCTACGCCGGCTACATCGACGGCGGCGCCAGCCAGGAGGAGTTCTACAAGTTCATCAAG
CCCATCCTGGAGAAGATGGACGGCACCGAGGAGCTGCTGGTGAAGCTGAACCGCGAGGACCTGCTGCGCA
AGCAGCGCACCTTCGACAACGGCAGCATCCCCCACCAGATCCACCTGGGCGAGCTGCACGCCATCCTGCG
CCGCCAGGAGGACTTCTACCCCTTCCTGAAGGACAACCGCGAGAAGATCGAGAAGATCCTGACCTTCCGC
ATCCCCTACTACGTCGGCCCCCTGGCCCGCGGCAACAGCCGCTTCGCCTGGATGACCCGCAAGAGCGAGG
AGACCATCACCCCCTGGAACTTCGAGGAGGTGGTGGACAAGGGCGCCAGCGCCCAGAGCTTCATCGAGCG
CATGACCAACTTCGACAAGAACCTGCCCAACGAGAAGGTGCTGCCCAAGCACAGCCTGCTGTACGAGTAC
TTCACCGTGTACAACGAGCTGACCAAGGTGAAGTACGTGACCGAGGGCATGCGCAAGCCCGCCTTCCTGA
GCGGCGAGCAGAAGAAGGCCATCGTGGACCTGCTGTTCAAGACCAACCGCAAGGTGACCGTGAAGCAGCT
GAAGGAGGACTACTTCAAGAAGATCGAGTGCTTCGACAGCGTGGAGATCAGCGGCGTGGAGGACCGCTTC
AACGCCAGCCTGGGCACCTACCACGACCTGCTGAAGATCATCAAGGACAAGGACTTCCTGGACAACGAGG
AGAACGAGGACATCCTGGAGGACATCGTGCTGACCCTGACCCTGTTCGAGGACCGCGAGATGATCGAGGA
GCGCCTGAAGACCTACGCCCACCTGTTCGACGACAAGGTGATGAAGCAGCTGAAGCGCCGCCGCTACACC
GGCTGGGGCCGCCTGAGCCGCAAGCTGATCAACGGCATCCGCGACAAGCAGAGCGGCAAGACCATCCTGG
ACTTCCTGAAGAGCGACGGCTTCGCCAACCGCAACTTCATGCAGCTGATCCACGACGACAGCCTGACCTT
CAAGGAGGACATCCAGAAGGCCCAGGTGAGCGGCCAGGGCGACAGCCTGCACGAGCACATCGCCAACCTG
GCCGGCAGCCCCGCCATCAAGAAGGGCATCCTGCAGACCGTGAAGGTGGTGGACGAGCTGGTGAAGGTGA
TGGGCCGCCACAAGCCCGAGAACATCGTGATCGAGATGGCCCGCGAGAACCAGACCACCCAGAAGGGCCA
GAAGAACAGCCGCGAGCGCATGAAGCGCATCGAGGAGGGCATCAAGGAGCTGGGCAGCCAGATCCTGAAG
GAGCACCCCGTGGAGAACACCCAGCTGCAGAACGAGAAGCTGTACCTGTACTACCTGCAGAACGGCCGCG
ACATGTACGTGGACCAGGAGCTGGACATCAACCGCCTGAGCGACTACGACGTGGACCACATCGTGCCCCA
GAGCTTCCTGAAGGACGACAGCATCGACAACAAGGTGCTGACCCGCAGCGACAAGAACCGCGGCAAGAGC
GACAACGTGCCCAGCGAGGAGGTGGTGAAGAAGATGAAGAACTACTGGCGCCAGCTGCTGAACGCCAAGC
TGATCACCCAGCGCAAGTTCGACAACCTGACCAAGGCCGAGCGCGGCGGCCTGAGCGAGCTGGACAAGGC
CGGCTTCATCAAGCGCCAGCTGGTGGAGACCCGCCAGATCACCAAGCACGTGGCCCAGATCCTGGACAGC
CGCATGAACACCAAGTACGACGAGAACGACAAGCTGATCCGCGAGGTGAAGGTGATCACCCTGAAGAGCA
AGCTGGTGAGCGACTTCCGCAAGGACTTCCAGTTCTACAAGGTGCGCGAGATCAACAACTACCACCACGC
CCACGACGCCTACCTGAACGCCGTGGTGGGCACCGCCCTGATCAAGAAGTACCCCAAGCTGGAGAGCGAG
TTCGTGTACGGCGACTACAAGGTGTACGACGTGCGCAAGATGATCGCCAAGAGCGAGCAGGAGATCGGCA
AGGCCACCGCCAAGTACTTCTTCTACAGCAACATCATGAACTTCTTCAAGACCGAGATCACCCTGGCCAA
CGGCGAGATCCGCAAGCGCCCCCTGATCGAGACCAACGGCGAGACCGGCGAGATCGTGTGGGACAAGGGC
CGCGACTTCGCCACCGTGCGCAAGGTGCTGAGCATGCCCCAGGTGAACATCGTGAAGAAGACCGAGGTGC
AGACCGGCGGCTTCAGCAAGGAGAGCATCCTGCCCAAGCGCAACAGCGACAAGCTGATCGCCCGCAAGAA
GGACTGGGACCCCAAGAAGTACGGCGGCTTCGACAGCCCCACCGTGGCCTACAGCGTGCTGGTGGTGGCC
AAGGTGGAGAAGGGCAAGAGCAAGAAGCTGAAGAGCGTGAAGGAGCTGCTGGGCATCACCATCATGGAGC
GCAGCAGCTTCGAGAAGAACCCCATCGACTTCCTGGAGGCCAAGGGCTACAAGGAGGTGAAGAAGGACCT
GATCATCAAGCTGCCCAAGTACAGCCTGTTCGAGCTGGAGAACGGCCGCAAGCGCATGCTGGCCAGCGCC
GGCGAGCTGCAGAAGGGCAACGAGCTGGCCCTGCCCAGCAAGTACGTGAACTTCCTGTACCTGGCCAGCC
ACTACGAGAAGCTGAAGGGCAGCCCCGAGGACAACGAGCAGAAGCAGCTGTTCGTGGAGCAGCACAAGCA
CTACCTGGACGAGATCATCGAGCAGATCAGCGAGTTCAGCAAGCGCGTGATCCTGGCCGACGCCAACCTG
GACAAGGTGCTGAGCGCCTACAACAAGCACCGCGACAAGCCCATCCGCGAGCAGGCCGAGAACATCATCC
ACCTGTTCACCCTGACCAACCTGGGCGCCCCCGCCGCCTTCAAGTACTTCGACACCACCATCGACCGCAA
GCGCTACACCAGCACCAAGGAGGTGCTGGACGCCACCCTGATCCACCAGAGCATCACCGGCCTGTACGAG
ACCCGCATCGACCTGAGCCAGCTGGGCGGCGACAGCCGCGCCGACCCCAAGAAGAAGCGCAAGGTGTGAG
CGGCCGCATCGATAAAATAAAAGATTTTATTTAGTCTCCAGAAAAAGGGGGGAATGAAAGACCCCACCTG
TAGGTTTGGCAAGCTAGCTTAAGTAACGCCATTTTGCAAGGCATGGAAAAATACATAACTGAGAATAGAG
AAGTTCAGATCAAGGTCAGGAACAGATGGAACAGCTGAATATGGGCCAAACAGGATATCTGTGGTAAGCA
GTTCCTGCCCCGGCTCAGGGCCAAGAACAGATGGAACAGCTGAATATGGGCCAAACAGGATATCTGTGGT
AAGCAGTTCCTGCCCCGGCTCAGGGCCAAGAACAGATGGTCCCCAGATGCGGTCCAGCCCTCAGCAGTTT
CTAGAGAACCATCAGATGTTTCCAGGGTGCCCCAAGGACCTGAAATGACCCTGTGCCTTATTTGAACTAA
CCAATCAGTTCGCTTCTCGCTTCTGTTCGCGCGCTTCTGCTCCCCGAGCTCAATAAAAGAGCCCACAACC
CCTCACTCGGGGCGCCAGTCCTCCGATTGACTGAGTCGCCCGGGTACCCGTGTATCCAATAAACCCTCTT
GCAGTTGCATCCGACTTGTGGTCTCGCTGTTCCTTGGGAGGGTCTCCTCTGAGTGATTGACTACCCGTCA
GCGGGGGTCTTTCATTTCCGACTTGTGGTCTCGCTGCCTTGGGAGGGTCTCCTCTGAGTGATTGACTACC
CGTCAGCGGGGGTCTTCACATGCAGCATGTATCAAAATTAATTTGGTTTTTTTTCTTAAGTATTTACATT
AAATGGCCATAGTTGCATTAATGAATCGGCCAACGCGCGGGGAGAGGCGGTTTGCGTATTGGCGCTCTTC
CGCTTCCTCGCTCACTGACTCGCTGCGCTCGGTCGTTCGGCTGCGGCGAGCGGTATCAGCTCACTCAAAG
GCGGTAATACGGTTATCCACAGAATCAGGGGATAACGCAGGAAAGAACATGTGAGCAAAAGGCCAGCAAA
AGGCCAGGAACCGTAAAAAGGCCGCGTTGCTGGCGTTTTTCCATAGGCTCCGCCCCCCTGACGAGCATCA
CAAAAATCGACGCTCAAGTCAGAGGTGGCGAAACCCGACAGGACTATAAAGATACCAGGCGTTTCCCCCT
GGAAGCTCCCTCGTGCGCTCTCCTGTTCCGACCCTGCCGCTTACCGGATACCTGTCCGCCTTTCTCCCTT
CGGGAAGCGTGGCGCTTTCTCATAGCTCACGCTGTAGGTATCTCAGTTCGGTGTAGGTCGTTCGCTCCAA
GCTGGGCTGTGTGCACGAACCCCCCGTTCAGCCCGACCGCTGCGCCTTATCCGGTAACTATCGTCTTGAG
TCCAACCCGGTAAGACACGACTTATCGCCACTGGCAGCAGCCACTGGTAACAGGATTAGCAGAGCGAGGT
ATGTAGGCGGTGCTACAGAGTTCTTGAAGTGGTGGCCTAACTACGGCTACACTAGAAGGACAGTATTTGG
TATCTGCGCTCTGCTGAAGCCAGTTACCTTCGGAAAAAGAGTTGGTAGCTCTTGATCCGGCAAACAAACC
ACCGCTGGTAGCGGTGGTTTTTTTGTTTGCAAGCAGCAGATTACGCGCAGAAAAAAAGGATCTCAAGAAG
ATCCTTTGATCTTTTCTACGGGGTCTGACGCTCAGTGGAACGAAAACTCACGTTAAGGGATTTTGGTCAT
GAGATTATCAAAAAGGATCTTCACCTAGATCCTTTTAAATTAAAAATGAAGTTTGCGGCCGCAAATCAAT
CTAAAGTATATATGAGTAAACTTGGTCTGACAGTTACCAATGCTTAATCAGTGAGGCACCTATCTCAGCG
ATCTGTCTATTTCGTTCATCCATAGTTGCCTGACTCCCCGTCGTGTAGATAACTACGATACGGGAGGGCT
TACCATCTGGCCCCAGTGCTGCAATGATACCGCGAGACCCACGCTCACCGGCTCCAGATTTATCAGCAAT
AAACCAGCCAGCCGGAAGGGCCGAGCGCAGAAGTGGTCCTGCAACTTTATCCGCCTCCATCCAGTCTATT
AATTGTTGCCGGGAAGCTAGAGTAAGTAGTTCGCCAGTTAATAGTTTGCGCAACGTTGTTGCCATTGCTA
CAGGCATCGTGGTGTCACGCTCGTCGTTTGGTATGGCTTCATTCAGCTCCGGTTCCCAACGATCAAGGCG
AGTTACATGATCCCCCATGTTGTGCAAAAAAGCGGTTAGCTCCTTCGGTCCTCCGATCGTTGTCAGAAGT
AAGTTGGCCGCAGTGTTATCACTCATGGTTATGGCAGCACTGCATAATTCTCTTACTGTCATGCCATCCG
TAAGATGCTTTTCTGTGACTGGTGAGTACTCAACCAAGTCATTCTGAGAATAGTGTATGCGGCGACCGAG
TTGCTCTTGCCCGGCGTCAACACGGGATAATACCGCGCCACATAGCAGAACTTTAAAAGTGCTCATCATT
GGAAAACGTTCTTCGGGGCGAAAACTCTCAAGGATCTTACCGCTGTTGAGATCCAGTTCGATGTAACCCA
CTCGTGCACCCAACTGATCTTCAGCATCTTTTACTTTCACCAGCGTTTCTGGGTGAGCAAAAACAGGAAG
GCAAAATGCCGCAAAAAAGGGAATAAGGGCGACACGGAAATGTTGAATACTCATACTCTTCCTTTTTCAA
TATTATTGAAGCATTTATCAGGGTTATTGTCTCATGAGCGGATACATATTTGAATGTATTTAGAAAAATA
AACAAATAGGGGTTCCGCGCACATTTCCCCGAAAAGTGCCAC
