>Addgene plasmid #66943 | pCAS9-mCherry-ACTG1 | addgene partial sequence | sequence record 123164 | gag-F 5'-ccaacctttaacgtcggatg-3'
GATCAAGGTCTTTTCACCTGGCCCGCATGGACACCCAGACCAGGTCCCCTACATCGTGACCTGGGAAGCC
TTGGCTTTTGACCCCCCTCCCTGGGTCAAGCCCTTTGTACACCCTAAGCCTCCGCCTCCTCTTCCTCCAT
CCGCCCCGTCTCTCCCCCTTGAACCTCCTCGTTCGACCCCGCCTCGATCCTCCCTTTATCCAGCCCTCAC
TCCTTCTCTAGGCGCCGGCCGGATCCGAGGGCCTATTTCCCATGATTCCTTCATATTTGCATATACGATA
CAAGGCTGTTAGAGAGATAATTGGAATTAATTTGACTGTAAACACAAAGATATTAGTACAAAATACGTGA
CGTAGAAAGTAATAATTTCTTGGGTAGTTTGCAGTTTTAAAATTATGTTTTAAAATGGACTATCATATGC
TTACCGTAACTTGAAAGTATTTCGATTTCTTGGCTTTATATATCTTGTGGAAAGGACGAAACACCGAGCA
GGAGTACGACGAGTCGTTTTAGAGCTAGAAATAGCAAGTTAAAATAAGGCTAGTCCGTTATCAACTTGAA
AAAGTGGCACCGAGTCGGTGCTTTTTTTC
