>Addgene plasmid #66943 | pCAS9-mCherry-ACTG1 | addgene partial sequence | sequence record 123165 | mCherry-F 5'-ccccgtaatgcagaagaaga-3'
GGCGGCCACTACGACGCTGAGGTCAAGACCACCTACAAGGCCAAGAAGCCCGTGCAGCTGCCCGGCGCCT
ACAACGTCAACATCAAGTTGGACATCACCTCCCACAACGAGGACTACACCATCGTGGAACAGTACGAACG
CGCCGAGGGCCGCCACTCCACCGGCGGCATGGACGAGCTGTACAAGGTCGCTACCATCGAGGGATCCGGA
GAGGGCAGAGGAAGTCTGCTAACATGCGGTGACGTCGAGGAGAATCCTGGCCCAATGGACAAGAAGTACA
GCATCGGCCTGGACATCGGCACCAACAGCGTGGGCTGGGCCGTGATCACCGACGAGTACAAGGTGCCCAG
CAAGAAGTTCAAGGTGCTGGGCAACACCGACCGCCACAGCATCAAGAAGAACCTGATCGGCGCCCTGCTG
TTCGACAGCGGCGAGACCGCCGAGGCCACCCGCCTGAAGCGCACCGCCCGCCGCCGCTACACCCGCCGCA
AGAACCGCATCTGCTACCTGCAGGAGATCTTCAGCAACGAGATGGCCAAGGTGGACGACAGCTTCTTCCA
CCGCCTGGAGGAGAGCTTCCTGGTGGAGGAGGACAAGAAGCACGAGCGCCACCCCATCTTCGGCAACATC
GTGGACGAGGTGGCCTACCACGAGAAGTACCCCACCATCTACCACCTGCGCAAGAAGCTGGTGGACAGCA
CCGACAAGGCCGACCTGCGCCTGATCTACCTGGCCCTGGCCCACATGATCAAGTTCCGCGGCCACTTCCT
GATCGAG
